Addgene plasmid #137166: pFastbac-Dual-StrepII-BARD1
Purpose: Expresses human StrepII-tagged BARD1 for purification from baculovirus/insect cell system
Depositing lab: Andrew Deans. Depositing organization: St. Vincent's Institute. Publication: Preparation and purification of mono-ubiquitinated proteins using Avi-tagged ubiquitin. Tan W, Murphy VJ, Charron A, van Twest S, Sharp M, Constantinou A, Parker MW, Crismani W, Bythell-Douglas R, Deans AJ. PLoS One. 2020 Feb 24;15(2):e0229000. doi: 10.1371/journal.pone.0229000. eCollection 2020. PubMed 32092106.
Backbone
  Vector backbone: pFastbac-Dual
  Backbone manufacturer: Invitrogen
  Backbone size w/o insert (bp): 5237
  Total vector size (bp): 7547
  Vector type: Insect Expression
Growth in bacteria
  Bacterial resistance: Ampicillin, 100 μg/mL
  Growth temperature: 37°C
  Growth strain: DH5alpha
  Copy number: Unknown
Gene/Insert
  Gene/Insert name: BARD1 (alt name: BRCA1 associated RING domain 1)
  Species: H. sapiens (human)
  Insert size (bp): 2334
  Mutation: fully synthetic, codon optimized for insect expression
  Entrez Gene: BARD1
  Promoter: p10
  Tag / fusion protein: StrepII (N terminal on insert)
  Cloning method: Restriction Enzyme; 5′ cloning site XhoI (not destroyed); 3′ cloning site SphI (not destroyed)
  Sequencing primers: 5′ GTATATTAATTAAAATACTATACTG; 3′ TTGTCTCCTTCCGTGTTTCA
Resource information
  A portion of this plasmid was derived from a plasmid made by: Fully synthetic gene sequence, produced by Gene Universal
Terms and licenses: Academic/Nonprofit Terms; Industry Terms: Not Available to Industry
Depositor comments: For information about purifying BARD1 protein using this plasmid, please refer to Tan et al, 2020 PLoS One.
How to cite: pFastbac-Dual-StrepII-BARD1 was a gift from Andrew Deans (Addgene plasmid # 137166 ; http://n2t.net/addgene:137166 ; RRID:Addgene_137166)
