[The description below was written by a language model from this plasmid's Addgene catalogue record and pLannotate feature annotations shown in this document.]
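Description:
pFastbac-Dual-StrepII-BARD1 is a baculovirus donor (transfer) plasmid built on the Invitrogen pFastBac Dual backbone for producing human BARD1 (BRCA1-associated RING domain 1) in insect cells. In E. coli it is maintained through a high-copy ColE1/pUC-type origin and selected with ampicillin via the bla gene; an f1 origin is also present. The expression region lies between the Tn7R and Tn7L ends of a mini-Tn7 element together with a gentamicin resistance gene. In this type of system, that whole segment can be transposed into a baculovirus shuttle genome (bacmid) carried in a suitable E. coli strain. The recombinant bacmid is then used to generate virus for infecting insect cells.

The backbone carries two divergent late baculovirus promoters, p10 and polyhedrin. Here the BARD1 open reading frame, about 2.3 kb, is cloned between XhoI and SphI downstream of p10 and is terminated by the HSV thymidine kinase polyadenylation signal. The coding sequence is fully synthetic and codon-optimised for insect expression. It carries an N-terminal StrepII tag, which the annotation software detects as a short fragment of a Twin-Strep-tag, allowing affinity capture on Strep-Tactin resin. No coding sequence is annotated between the polyhedrin promoter and its SV40 polyadenylation signal, so that second cassette appears to be empty.

The two sequence records, depositor-supplied and repository-sequenced, give essentially identical feature maps at about 7.64 kb, slightly larger than the catalogue size of 7,547 bp. The plasmid is intended for purifying recombinant BARD1, the partner of BRCA1 in an E3 ubiquitin ligase heterodimer. It was deposited in connection with work on preparing mono-ubiquitinated proteins.
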