Features (pLannotate 1.2.2; 18 found; start..end, strand, type, name):
     81..97      +  CDS            lacZα (fragment): LacZα fragment of β-galactosidase; lacZ fragment
    102..557     +  rep_origin     f1 ori (sequence partly withheld): f1 bacteriophage origin of replication; arrow indicates direction of (+) strand synthesis
    584..688     +  promoter       AmpR promoter: bla
    689..1549    +  CDS            AmpR: β-lactamase; bla; confers resistance to ampicillin, carbenicillin, and related antibiotics
   1720..2308    +  rep_origin     ori: high-copy-number ColE1/pMB1/pBR322/pUC origin of replication
   2494..2543    -  misc_feature   bom (fragment): basis of mobility region from pBR322
   2611..2835    -  mobile_element Tn7R: mini-Tn7 element (right end of the Tn7 transposon) Tn7
   2902..3435    -  CDS            GmR: gentamycin acetyltransferase; aacC1; confers resistance to gentamycin
   3624..3652    -  promoter       Pc promoter: intI1 (promoter lies within the coding sequence); class 1 integron promoter
   3630..3977    -  CDS            YPR2_ECOLX (fragment): Protein predicted: Swiss-Prot protein existence level 4. From Escherichia coli.
   4161..4209    -  polyA_signal   HSV TK poly(A) signal: herpes simplex virus thymidine kinase polyadenylation signal (Cole and Stacy, 1985)
   4289..6619    -  CDS            BARD1: BARD1_HUMAN - Experimental evidence at protein level: Swiss-Prot protein existence level 1. E3 ubiquitin-protein ligase. The BRCA1-BARD1 heterodimer specifically mediates the formation of 'Lys-6'-linked polyubiquitin chains and coordinates a diverse range of cellular pathways such as DNA damage repair, ubiquitination and transcriptional regulation to maintain genomic stability. Plays a central role in the control of the cell cycle in response to DNA damage. Acts by mediating ubiquitin E3 ligase activity that is required for its tumor suppressor function. Also forms a heterodimer with CSTF1/CST
   6687..6710    -  CDS            Twin-Strep-tag (fragment): two Strep-Tag®II moieties connected by a linker for enhanced binding to Strep-Tactin®, an engineered form of streptavidin (Schmidt et al., 2013)
   6747..6856    -  promoter       p10 promoter: baculovirus promoter for expression in insect cells
   6880..6971    +  promoter       polyhedrin promoter: polh from Autographa californica; promoter for the baculovirus polyhedrin gene
   7124..7207    +  CDS            large T antigen (fragment): large T antigen from SV40 (simian virus 40)
   7230..7364    +  polyA_signal   SV40 poly(A) signal: SV40 polyadenylation signal
   7393..7558    -  mobile_element Tn7L: mini-Tn7 element (left end of the Tn7 transposon) Tn7
>Addgene plasmid #137166 | pFastbac-Dual-StrepII-BARD1 | depositor full sequence | sequence record 270608 | pFastbac-Dual-StrepII-BARD1 sequence 7640 bps
TTCTCTGTCACAGAATGAAAATTTTTCTGTCATCTCTTCGTTATTAATGTTTGTAATTGACTGAATATCA
ACGCTTATTTGCAGCCTGAATGGCGAATGGG
[124 nt withheld, positions 102-225]
C
[91 nt withheld, positions 227-317]
A
[49 nt withheld, positions 319-367]
CCTTTGACGTTGGAGTCCACGTTCTTT
[37 nt withheld, positions 395-431]
ACCCTATCTCGGTCTATTCTTTTGATTTATAAGGGATTTTGCCGATTTCGGCCTATTGGTTAAAAAATGA
GCTGATTTAACAAAAATTTAACGCGAATTTTAACAAAATATTAACGTTTACAATTTCAGGTGGCACTTTT
CGGGGAAATGTGCGCGGAACCCCTATTTGTTTATTTTTCTAAATACATTCAAATATGTATCCGCTCATGA
GACAATAACCCTGATAAATGCTTCAATAATATTGAAAAAGGAAGAGTATGAGTATTCAACATTTCCGTGT
CGCCCTTATTCCCTTTTTTGCGGCATTTTGCCTTCCTGTTTTTGCTCACCCAGAAACGCTGGTGAAAGTA
AAAGATGCTGAAGATCAGTTGGGTGCACGAGTGGGTTACATCGAACTGGATCTCAACAGCGGTAAGATCC
TTGAGAGTTTTCGCCCCGAAGAACGTTTTCCAATGATGAGCACTTTTAAAGTTCTGCTATGTGGCGCGGT
ATTATCCCGTATTGACGCCGGGCAAGAGCAACTCGGTCGCCGCATACACTATTCTCAGAATGACTTGGTT
GAGTACTCACCAGTCACAGAAAAGCATCTTACGGATGGCATGACAGTAAGAGAATTATGCAGTGCTGCCA
TAACCATGAGTGATAACACTGCGGCCAACTTACTTCTGACAACGATCGGAGGACCGAAGGAGCTAACCGC
TTTTTTGCACAACATGGGGGATCATGTAACTCGCCTTGATCGTTGGGAACCGGAGCTGAATGAAGCCATA
CCAAACGACGAGCGTGACACCACGATGCCTGTAGCAATGGCAACAACGTTGCGCAAACTATTAACTGGCG
AACTACTTACTCTAGCTTCCCGGCAACAATTAATAGACTGGATGGAGGCGGATAAAGTTGCAGGACCACT
TCTGCGCTCGGCCCTTCCGGCTGGCTGGTTTATTGCTGATAAATCTGGAGCCGGTGAGCGTGGGTCTCGC
GGTATCATTGCAGCACTGGGGCCAGATGGTAAGCCCTCCCGTATCGTAGTTATCTACACGACGGGGAGTC
AGGCAACTATGGATGAACGAAATAGACAGATCGCTGAGATAGGTGCCTCACTGATTAAGCATTGGTAACT
GTCAGACCAAGTTTACTCATATATACTTTAGATTGATTTAAAACTTCATTTTTAATTTAAAAGGATCTAG
GTGAAGATCCTTTTTGATAATCTCATGACCAAAATCCCTTAACGTGAGTTTTCGTTCCACTGAGCGTCAG
ACCCCGTAGAAAAGATCAAAGGATCTTCTTGAGATCCTTTTTTTCTGCGCGTAATCTGCTGCTTGCAAAC
AAAAAAACCACCGCTACCAGCGGTGGTTTGTTTGCCGGATCAAGAGCTACCAACTCTTTTTCCGAAGGTA
ACTGGCTTCAGCAGAGCGCAGATACCAAATACTGTCCTTCTAGTGTAGCCGTAGTTAGGCCACCACTTCA
AGAACTCTGTAGCACCGCCTACATACCTCGCTCTGCTAATCCTGTTACCAGTGGCTGCTGCCAGTGGCGA
TAAGTCGTGTCTTACCGGGTTGGACTCAAGACGATAGTTACCGGATAAGGCGCAGCGGTCGGGCTGAACG
GGGGGTTCGTGCACACAGCCCAGCTTGGAGCGAACGACCTACACCGAACTGAGATACCTACAGCGTGAGC
ATTGAGAAAGCGCCACGCTTCCCGAAGGGAGAAAGGCGGACAGGTATCCGGTAAGCGGCAGGGTCGGAAC
AGGAGAGCGCACGAGGGAGCTTCCAGGGGGAAACGCCTGGTATCTTTATAGTCCTGTCGGGTTTCGCCAC
CTCTGACTTGAGCGTCGATTTTTGTGATGCTCGTCAGGGGGGCGGAGCCTATGGAAAAACGCCAGCAACG
CGGCCTTTTTACGGTTCCTGGCCTTTTGCTGGCCTTTTGCTCACATGTTCTTTCCTGCGTTATCCCCTGA
TTCTGTGGATAACCGTATTACCGCCTTTGAGTGAGCTGATACCGCTCGCCGCAGCCGAACGACCGAGCGC
AGCGAGTCAGTGAGCGAGGAAGCGGAAGAGCGCCTGATGCGGTATTTTCTCCTTACGCATCTGTGCGGTA
TTTCACACCGCAGACCAGCCGCGTAACCTGGCAAAATCGGTTACGGTTGAGTAATAAATGGATGCCCTGC
GTAAGCGGGTGTGGGCGGACAATAAAGTCTTAAACTGAACAAAATAGATCTAAACTATGACAATAAAGTC
TTAAACTAGACAGAATAGTTGTAAACTGAAATCAGTCCAGTTATGCTGTGAAAAAGCATACTGGACTTTT
GTTATGGCTAAAGCAAACTCTTCATTTTCTGAAGTGCAAATTGCCCGTCGTATTAAAGAGGGGCGTGGCC
AAGGGCATGGTAAAGACTATATTCGCGGCGTTGTGACAATTTACCGAACAACTCCGCGGCCGGGAAGCCG
ATCTCGGCTTGAACGAATTGTTAGGTGGCGGTACTTGGGTCGATATCAAAGTGCATCACTTCTTCCCGTA
TGCCCAACTTTGTATAGAGAGCCACTGCGGGATCGTCACCGTAATCTGCTTGCACGTAGATCACATAAGC
ACCAAGCGCGTTGGCCTCATGCTTGAGGAGATTGATGAGCGCGGTGGCAATGCCCTGCCTCCGGTGCTCG
CCGGAGACTGCGAGATCATAGATATAGATCTCACTACGCGGCTGCTCAAACCTGGGCAGAACGTAAGCCG
CGAGAGCGCCAACAACCGCTTCTTGGTCGAAGGCAGCAAGCGCGATGAATGTCTTACTACGGAGCAAGTT
CCCGAGGTAATCGGAGTCCGGCTGATGTTGGGAGTAGGTGGCTACGTCTCCGAACTCACGACCGAAAAGA
TCAAGAGCAGCCCGCATGGATTTGACTTGGTCAGGGCCGAGCCTACATGTGCGAATGATGCCCATACTTG
AGCCACCTAACTTTGTTTTAGGGCGACTGCCCTGCTGCGTAACATCGTTGCTGCTGCGTAACATCGTTGC
TGCTCCATAACATCAAACATCGACCCACGGCGTAACGCGCTTGCTGCTTGGATGCCCGAGGCATAGACTG
TACAAAAAAACAGTCATAACAAGCCATGAAAACCGCCACTGCGCCGTTACCACCGCTGCGTTCGGTCAAG
GTTCTGGACCAGTTGCGTGAGCGCATACGCTACTTGCATTACAGTTTACGAACCGAACAGGCTTATGTCA
ACTGGGTTCGTGCCTTCATCCGTTTCCACGGTGTGCGTCACCCGGCAACCTTGGGCAGCAGCGAAGTCGA
GGCATTTCTGTCCTGGCTGGCGAACGAGCGCAAGGTTTCGGTCTCCACGCATCGTCAGGCATTGGCGGCC
TTGCTGTTCTTCTACGGCAAGGTGCTGTGCACGGATCTGCCCTGGCTTCAGGAGATCGGTAGACCTCGGC
CGTCGCGGCGCTTGCCGGTGGTGCTGACCCCGGATGAAGTGGTTCGCATCCTCGGTTTTCTGGAAGGCGA
GCATCGTTTGTTCGCCCAGGACTCTAGCTATAGTTCTAGTGGTTGGCCTACGTACCCGTAGTGGCTATGG
CAGGGCTTGCCGCCCCGACGTTGGCTGCGAGCCCTGGGCCTTCACCCGAACTTGGGGGTTGGGGTGGGGA
AAAGGAAGAAACGCGGGCGTATTGGTCCCAATGGGGTCTCGGTGGGGTATCGACAGAGTGCCAGCCCTGG
GACCGAACCCCGCGTTTATGAACAAACGACCCAACACCCGTGCGTTTTATTCTGTCTTTTTATTGCCGTC
ATAGCGCGGGTTCCTTCCGGTATTGTCTCCTTCCGTGTTTCAGTTAGCCTCCCCCATCTCCCGGTACCGC
ATGCTTAGGAGTCGAGGGGCAGCAGTTCGAAGGACATGACGCAGTCGATGAACCAGGAGGAAGGAGCCTT
CCACACTTTGCCCTGACGCACACGCTCAGGATGGTAGTTGCACAGGTCCTCGTAGATGATGTACTGGGTG
CAGAATCTTTGGTCGGAGTCGGGACGAGCGTGGTAAGCCACAGTGTTGATGGTCTGGGTCACGTCGGAGT
CAGGCTTAGGCTTCCTAGACAGGATCTGGCCACCACCAGCGGTCACGAGCTTGATCAGGTTGTCCTTAGG
ATGGTGCTTGAAGGTGCCCCACAGGTAGAAGTAGCAGCCGTCGAACAGCTTGGGGAGCAGCTGTTCACGG
TTCAGACGAGAACGACGGGGACCCTCGGGGATCTCGTACTTCTCTTCTTGTTCGCACACTTTACGACGCA
GGCAAGCCTTGACCCACTCGAACTTGAGTATCCAGCAACCGTTCAGGATACCCAGCATACACTTCAGGGT
AGACTGCACAGCGTCGCCTGGAACCACCACGTGAGTCACGGTGCTGTCGAATTCGGTGTACTTCTTAGCC
TTCAGGATCACAGCCAGCTCGGACAGCATCTTTTGCTGCTCGGAGGACAGTCCAGAACCGATCAACACCA
GGGGACCGTCACGACGTTGACCGGTGTTCATCACGGAGCAGTGGGAAGCAGAGGAGGACTCGTTCTTCTC
GGGCAACAGCAGCAGGGACTTCATGGACTCGTCGTCGGTGTAGTCCACAGGACGCAGGCCGAAGATGTTC
ACAGCGTTACGGGAAGCACCGTAGGACAGCAACAGCTTCACGATGTCCACGTGACCGTTCTTAGCAGCGT
CGTGCAGGGGAGAGTCGTTCTGGTATCCGGTGGTGTTGACCAGAGCCTTGTGTTGCAGCAGCAGCTCGAC
CACCTTCAGGTGACCATGGTTACAAGCCTCGTGCAGAGGAGTCCATCCAGCGTGGTCCTTCACGTTGGGG
TCAGAACCGTTTTGGAGCAGGTACTCGACGGAGGGGATGTCGCCCTTGATAGAAGCAATGTGCAGCAGAG
TCTCGCCACGGTGGTTACGCTTCACAGCCATGTTGGGCAGCAGCTTCATAGCGGATGGAGAGGACATCAC
ACGACGGTAAGAGGAGGAGGACAGAGTTGAAGGAGGAGTACCGGGAGACAGAGAGATGAACTCGTCGGAC
ATGTTGGAGTTCTTGCGACCGGAAGTACCACCGACTTTACGCTTGCAGGAAGGTGGAGAGGAGCACTCAG
GCAGAGGGATGTTCTCGGAAGGCACGGTCTGCTTCACGAAGTCGCCAGAGGTGGACAGGATGGACGTCCG
GCAACGCTTGGAGATAGGTGAGGACAGACGGTTGTGGTGACCACGCTTGCCGTTGTTTTCCAGGGGCAGA
GACTTCTTGGAGGTCAGGTAGTTCTTGCACACTTTCTCAGGGGTGACCACCTCGTTACGAGACTTGGTGT
CAGGGGACTCGATCTGCTCAGCCAGAGGCAGGGACACTTCGGTCAGGGAACCGAAGCACTCAGACTCGGT
CAGAGAACCGGAAGCCAGCAGGTCGATTTCGCCGTTGATCTGAGGGGAGCTGATCACGGAAGGCTGGCTG
CAGAAGCTGACGAGCTTTTGCTTGGATTCCTCTTTGGAGTCGAACTCGCCGTCCTCTTTTTCAGCTTCGA
GGTTCCACTTCTGGTTGATCTCAGCCAGGGTTTTCTTCTTCTGCTTCTTGCCGGAACGAGCAGAAGCCTT
CTTAGCACGCTCGGACACGTCAGCAGGAGGAGAAGGGGACACGAACTCGTAGGAGTCCTGCTGAGCGCTA
GCGTCCTTCTTGATAGCGGGCTGAGTCTGCACGGAAGCCTTGGACACCACGTAGCGCACTTTCTTGGAGC
GGGGCGAGAACCACATCTTGATGGAGTTTTTCTTGTTGCCAGCGTCGTTGAACAGGGACTTGCGGGGCTT
GTCCTCTTTCAGGTCGGACAGCTCGTTGTCGTGCAGCAGGTTCCTCAGCTTGGAGCACAGTTGGATCATG
GAGTCCAGCTGGCGGTTGATCTTCAGGTCCTGTATCCAAGCAGGGGTGTAGCACACGGGGCAACCAGTAC
CGATGCAGTCGGACACGCAGTTGGAGCAGAAGATGTGCTCGCAACCACCGAGGCACACAGGTTCACGCAG
GATGTTGGTGCAACGGGAGCACCTCAGCAGCTTTTCCAGACGGTCCAGAGCAGCACGAGAGTGAGCCCAA
GCACCACGACCATCAGGTTCCATAGCAGGAGCGGAACGAGGCTCGTTTCCGGAACGGATACGTGGCTGCC
TGTTACGAGGCTGACGGTTGTCAGGCATCCCGGGCTTCTCAAATTGTGGGTGTGACCATGCTGAACCACC
TGAGCCTCCTCCAGAGCCACCTCCCTTCTCGAACTGTGGGTGGCTCCACATCTCGAGATCCCGGGTGATC
AAGTCTTCGTCGAGTGATTGTAAATAAAATGTAATTTACAGTATAGTATTTTAATTAATATACAAATGAT
TTGATAATAATTCTTATTTAACTATAATATATTGTGTTGGGTTGAATTAAAGGTCCGTATACTCCGGAAT
ATTAATAGATCATGGAGATAATTAAAATGATAACCATCTCGCAAATAAATAAGTATTTTACTGTTTTCGT
AACAGTTTTGTAATAAAAAAACCTATAAATATTCCGGATTATTCATACCGTCCCACCATCGGGCGCGGAT
CCCGGTCCGAAGCGCGCGGAATTCAAAGGCCTACGTCGACGAGCTCACTAGTCGCGGCCGCTTTCGAATC
TAGAGCCTGCAGTCTCGACAAGCTTGTCGAGAAGTACTAGAGGATCATAATCAGCCATACCACATTTGTA
GAGGTTTTACTTGCTTTAAAAAACCTCCCACACCTCCCCCTGAACCTGAAACATAAAATGAATGCAATTG
TTGTTGTTAACTTGTTTATTGCAGCTTATAATGGTTACAAATAAAGCAATAGCATCACAAATTTCACAAA
TAAAGCATTTTTTTCACTGCATTCTAGTTGTGGTTTGTCCAAACTCATCAATGTATCTTATCATGTCTGG
ATCTGATCACTGCTTGAGCCTAGGAGATCCGAACCAGATAAGTGAAATCTAGTTCCAAACTATTTTGTCA
TTTTTAATTTTCGTATTAGCTTACGACGCTACACCCAGTTCCCATCTATTTTGTCACTCTTCCCTAAATA
ATCCTTAAAAACTCCATTTCCACCCCTCCCAGTTCCCAACTATTTTGTCCGCCCACAGCGGGGCATTTTT
CTTCCTGTTATGTTTTTAATCAAACATCCTGCCAACTCCATGTGACAAACCGTCATCTTCGGCTACTTT
