Features (pLannotate 1.2.2; 18 found; start..end, strand, type, name):
     81..97      +  CDS            lacZα (fragment): LacZα fragment of β-galactosidase; lacZ fragment
    102..556     +  rep_origin     f1 ori (sequence partly withheld): f1 bacteriophage origin of replication; arrow indicates direction of (+) strand synthesis
    582..686     +  promoter       AmpR promoter: bla
    687..1547    +  CDS            AmpR: β-lactamase; bla; confers resistance to ampicillin, carbenicillin, and related antibiotics
   1718..2306    +  rep_origin     ori: high-copy-number ColE1/pMB1/pBR322/pUC origin of replication
   2492..2543    -  misc_feature   bom (fragment): basis of mobility region from pBR322
   2611..2835    -  mobile_element Tn7R: mini-Tn7 element (right end of the Tn7 transposon) Tn7
   2902..3435    -  CDS            GmR: gentamycin acetyltransferase; aacC1; confers resistance to gentamycin
   3624..3652    -  promoter       Pc promoter: intI1 (promoter lies within the coding sequence); class 1 integron promoter
   3630..3989    -  CDS            YPR2_ECOLX (fragment): Protein predicted: Swiss-Prot protein existence level 4. From Escherichia coli.
   4160..4208    -  polyA_signal   HSV TK poly(A) signal: herpes simplex virus thymidine kinase polyadenylation signal (Cole and Stacy, 1985)
   4288..6618    -  CDS            BARD1: BARD1_HUMAN - Experimental evidence at protein level: Swiss-Prot protein existence level 1. E3 ubiquitin-protein ligase. The BRCA1-BARD1 heterodimer specifically mediates the formation of 'Lys-6'-linked polyubiquitin chains and coordinates a diverse range of cellular pathways such as DNA damage repair, ubiquitination and transcriptional regulation to maintain genomic stability. Plays a central role in the control of the cell cycle in response to DNA damage. Acts by mediating ubiquitin E3 ligase activity that is required for its tumor suppressor function. Also forms a heterodimer with CSTF1/CST
   6686..6709    -  CDS            Twin-Strep-tag (fragment): two Strep-Tag®II moieties connected by a linker for enhanced binding to Strep-Tactin®, an engineered form of streptavidin (Schmidt et al., 2013)
   6746..6855    -  promoter       p10 promoter: baculovirus promoter for expression in insect cells
   6879..6970    +  promoter       polyhedrin promoter: polh from Autographa californica; promoter for the baculovirus polyhedrin gene
   7123..7206    +  CDS            large T antigen (fragment): large T antigen from SV40 (simian virus 40)
   7229..7363    +  polyA_signal   SV40 poly(A) signal: SV40 polyadenylation signal
   7392..7557    -  mobile_element Tn7L: mini-Tn7 element (left end of the Tn7 transposon) Tn7
>Addgene plasmid #137166 | pFastbac-Dual-StrepII-BARD1 | addgene full sequence | sequence record 288208 | Addgene NGS Result
TTCTCTGTCACAGAATGAAAATTTTTCTGTCATCTCTTCGTTATTAATGTTTGTAATTGACTGAATATCA
ACGCTTATTTGCAGCCTGAATGGCGAATGGG
[124 nt withheld, positions 102-225]
C
[91 nt withheld, positions 227-317]
A
[49 nt withheld, positions 319-367]
CCTTTGACGTTGGAGTCCACGTTCTT
[37 nt withheld, positions 394-430]
ACCCTATCTCGGTCTATTCTTTTGATTTATAAGGGATTTTGCCGATTTCGGCCTATTGGTTAAAAAATGA
GCTGATTTAACAAAAATTTAACGCGAATTTTAACAAAATATTAACGCTTACAATTTAGGTGGCACTTTTC
GGGGAAATGTGCGCGGAACCCCTATTTGTTTATTTTTCTAAATACATTCAAATATGTATCCGCTCATGAG
ACAATAACCCTGATAAATGCTTCAATAATATTGAAAAAGGAAGAGTATGAGTATTCAACATTTCCGTGTC
GCCCTTATTCCCTTTTTTGCGGCATTTTGCCTTCCTGTTTTTGCTCACCCAGAAACGCTGGTGAAAGTAA
AAGATGCTGAAGATCAGTTGGGTGCACGAGTGGGTTACATCGAACTGGATCTCAACAGCGGTAAGATCCT
TGAGAGTTTTCGCCCCGAAGAACGTTTTCCAATGATGAGCACTTTTAAAGTTCTGCTATGTGGCGCGGTA
TTATCCCGTATTGACGCCGGGCAAGAGCAACTCGGTCGCCGCATACACTATTCTCAGAATGACTTGGTTG
AGTACTCACCAGTCACAGAAAAGCATCTTACGGATGGCATGACAGTAAGAGAATTATGCAGTGCTGCCAT
AACCATGAGTGATAACACTGCGGCCAACTTACTTCTGACAACGATCGGAGGACCGAAGGAGCTAACCGCT
TTTTTGCACAACATGGGGGATCATGTAACTCGCCTTGATCGTTGGGAACCGGAGCTGAATGAAGCCATAC
CAAACGACGAGCGTGACACCACGATGCCTGTAGCAATGGCAACAACGTTGCGCAAACTATTAACTGGCGA
ACTACTTACTCTAGCTTCCCGGCAACAATTAATAGACTGGATGGAGGCGGATAAAGTTGCAGGACCACTT
CTGCGCTCGGCCCTTCCGGCTGGCTGGTTTATTGCTGATAAATCTGGAGCCGGTGAGCGTGGGTCTCGCG
GTATCATTGCAGCACTGGGGCCAGATGGTAAGCCCTCCCGTATCGTAGTTATCTACACGACGGGGAGTCA
GGCAACTATGGATGAACGAAATAGACAGATCGCTGAGATAGGTGCCTCACTGATTAAGCATTGGTAACTG
TCAGACCAAGTTTACTCATATATACTTTAGATTGATTTAAAACTTCATTTTTAATTTAAAAGGATCTAGG
TGAAGATCCTTTTTGATAATCTCATGACCAAAATCCCTTAACGTGAGTTTTCGTTCCACTGAGCGTCAGA
CCCCGTAGAAAAGATCAAAGGATCTTCTTGAGATCCTTTTTTTCTGCGCGTAATCTGCTGCTTGCAAACA
AAAAAACCACCGCTACCAGCGGTGGTTTGTTTGCCGGATCAAGAGCTACCAACTCTTTTTCCGAAGGTAA
CTGGCTTCAGCAGAGCGCAGATACCAAATACTGTTCTTCTAGTGTAGCCGTAGTTAGGCCACCACTTCAA
GAACTCTGTAGCACCGCCTACATACCTCGCTCTGCTAATCCTGTTACCAGTGGCTGCTGCCAGTGGCGAT
AAGTCGTGTCTTACCGGGTTGGACTCAAGACGATAGTTACCGGATAAGGCGCAGCGGTCGGGCTGAACGG
GGGGTTCGTGCACACAGCCCAGCTTGGAGCGAACGACCTACACCGAACTGAGATACCTACAGCGTGAGCT
ATGAGAAAGCGCCACGCTTCCCGAAGGGAGAAAGGCGGACAGGTATCCGGTAAGCGGCAGGGTCGGAACA
GGAGAGCGCACGAGGGAGCTTCCAGGGGGAAACGCCTGGTATCTTTATAGTCCTGTCGGGTTTCGCCACC
TCTGACTTGAGCGTCGATTTTTGTGATGCTCGTCAGGGGGGCGGAGCCTATGGAAAAACGCCAGCAACGC
GGCCTTTTTACGGTTCCTGGCCTTTTGCTGGCCTTTTGCTCACATGTTCTTTCCTGCGTTATCCCCTGAT
TCTGTGGATAACCGTATTACCGCCTTTGAGTGAGCTGATACCGCTCGCCGCAGCCGAACGACCGAGCGCA
GCGAGTCAGTGAGCGAGGAAGCGGAAGAGCGCCTGATGCGGTATTTTCTCCTTACGCATCTGTGCGGTAT
TTCACACCGCATAGACCAGCCGCGTAACCTGGCAAAATCGGTTACGGTTGAGTAATAAATGGATGCCCTG
CGTAAGCGGGTGTGGGCGGACAATAAAGTCTTAAACTGAACAAAATAGATCTAAACTATGACAATAAAGT
CTTAAACTAGACAGAATAGTTGTAAACTGAAATCAGTCCAGTTATGCTGTGAAAAAGCATACTGGACTTT
TGTTATGGCTAAAGCAAACTCTTCATTTTCTGAAGTGCAAATTGCCCGTCGTATTAAAGAGGGGCGTGGC
CAAGGGCATGGTAAAGACTATATTCGCGGCGTTGTGACAATTTACCGAACAACTCCGCGGCCGGGAAGCC
GATCTCGGCTTGAACGAATTGTTAGGTGGCGGTACTTGGGTCGATATCAAAGTGCATCACTTCTTCCCGT
ATGCCCAACTTTGTATAGAGAGCCACTGCGGGATCGTCACCGTAATCTGCTTGCACGTAGATCACATAAG
CACCAAGCGCGTTGGCCTCATGCTTGAGGAGATTGATGAGCGCGGTGGCAATGCCCTGCCTCCGGTGCTC
GCCGGAGACTGCGAGATCATAGATATAGATCTCACTACGCGGCTGCTCAAACTTGGGCAGAACGTAAGCC
GCGAGAGCGCCAACAACCGCTTCTTGGTCGAAGGCAGCAAGCGCGATGAATGTCTTACTACGGAGCAAGT
TCCCGAGGTAATCGGAGTCCGGCTGATGTTGGGAGTAGGTGGCTACGTCTCCGAACTCACGACCGAAAAG
ATCAAGAGCAGCCCGCATGGATTTGACTTGGTCAGGGCCGAGCCTACATGTGCGAATGATGCCCATACTT
GAGCCACCTAACTTTGTTTTAGGGCGACTGCCCTGCTGCGTAACATCGTTGCTGCTGCGTAACATCGTTG
CTGCTCCATAACATCAAACATCGACCCACGGCGTAACGCGCTTGCTGCTTGGATGCCCGAGGCATAGACT
GTACAAAAAAACAGTCATAACAAGCCATGAAAACCGCCACTGCGCCGTTACCACCGCTGCGTTCGGTCAA
GGTTCTGGACCAGTTGCGTGAGCGCATACGCTACTTGCATTACAGTTTACGAACCGAACAGGCTTATGTC
AACTGGGTTCGTGCCTTCATCCGTTTCCACGGTGTGCGTCACCCGGCAACCTTGGGCAGCAGCGAAGTCG
AGGCATTTCTGTCCTGGCTGGCGAACGAGCGCAAGGTTTCGGTCTCCACGCATCGTCAGGCATTGGCGGC
CTTGCTGTTCTTCTACGGCAAGGTGCTGTGCACGGATCTGCCCTTGCTTCAGGAGATCGGTAGACCTCGG
CCGTCGCGGCGCTTGCCGGTGGTGCTGACCCCGGATGAAGTGGTTCGCATCCTCGGTTTTCTGGAAGGCG
AGCATCGTTTGTTCGCCCAGGACTCTAGCTATAGTTCTAGTGGTTGGCTACGTACCCGTAGTGGCTATGG
CAGGGCTTGCCGCCCCGACGTTGGCTGCGAGCCCTGGGCCTTCACCCGAACTTGGGGGTTGGGGTGGGGA
AAAGGAAGAAACGCGGGCGTATTGGTCCCAATGGGGTCTCGGTGGGGTATCGACAGAGTGCCAGCCCTGG
GACCGAACCCCGCGTTTATGAACAAACGACCCAACACCCGTGCGTTTTATTCTGTCTTTTTATTGCCGTC
ATAGCGCGGGTTCCTTCCGGTATTGTCTCCTTCCGTGTTTCAGTTAGCCTCCCCCATCTCCCGGTACCGC
ATGCTTAGGAGTCGAGGGGCAGCAGTTCGAAGGACATGACGCAGTCGATGAACCAGGAGGAAGGAGCCTT
CCACACTTTGCCCTGACGCACACGCTCAGGATGGTAGTTGCACAGGTCCTCGTAGATGATGTACTGGGTG
CAGAATCTTTGGTCGGAGTCGGGACGAGCGTGGTAAGCCACAGTGTTGATGGTCTGGGTCACGTCGGAGT
CAGGCTTAGGCTTCCTAGACAGGATCTGGCCACCACCAGCGGTCACGAGCTTGATCAGGTTGTCCTTAGG
ATGGTGCTTGAAGGTGCCCCACAGGTAGAAGTAGCAGCCGTCGAACAGCTTGGGGAGCAGCTGTTCACGG
TTCAGACGAGAACGACGGGGACCCTCGGGGATCTCGTACTTCTCTTCTTGTTCGCACACTTTACGACGCA
GGCAAGCCTTGACCCACTCGAACTTGAGTATCCAGCAACCGTTCAGGATACCCAGCATACACTTCAGGGT
AGACTGCACAGCGTCGCCTGGAACCACCACGTGAGTCACGGTGCTGTCGAATTCGGTGTACTTCTTAGCC
TTCAGGATCACAGCCAGCTCGGACAGCATCTTTTGCTGCTCGGAGGACAGTCCAGAACCGATCAACACCA
GGGGACCGTCACGACGTTGACCGGTGTTCATCACGGAGCAGTGGGAAGCAGAGGAGGACTCGTTCTTCTC
GGGCAACAGCAGCAGGGACTTCATGGACTCGTCGTCGGTGTAGTCCACAGGACGCAGGCCGAAGATGTTC
ACAGCGTTACGGGAAGCACCGTAGGACAGCAACAGCTTCACGATGTCCACGTGACCGTTCTTAGCAGCGT
CGTGCAGGGGAGAGTCGTTCTGGTATCCGGTGGTGTTGACCAGAGCCTTGTGTTGCAGCAGCAGCTCGAC
CACCTTCAGGTGACCATGGTTACAAGCCTCGTGCAGAGGAGTCCATCCAGCGTGGTCCTTCACGTTGGGG
TCAGAACCGTTTTGGAGCAGGTACTCGACGGAGGGGATGTCGCCCTTGATAGAAGCAATGTGCAGCAGAG
TCTCGCCACGGTGGTTACGCTTCACAGCCATGTTGGGCAGCAGCTTCATAGCGGATGGAGAGGACATCAC
ACGACGGTAAGAGGAGGAGGACAGAGTTGAAGGAGGAGTACCGGGAGACAGAGAGATGAACTCGTCGGAC
ATGTTGGAGTTCTTGCGACCGGAAGTACCACCGACTTTACGCTTGCAGGAAGGTGGAGAGGAGCACTCAG
GCAGAGGGATGTTCTCGGAAGGCACGGTCTGCTTCACGAAGTCGCCAGAGGTGGACAGGATGGACGTCCG
GCAACGCTTGGAGATAGGTGAGGACAGACGGTTGTGGTGACCACGCTTGCCGTTGTTTTCCAGGGGCAGA
GACTTCTTGGAGGTCAGGTAGTTCTTGCACACTTTCTCAGGGGTGACCACCTCGTTACGAGACTTGGTGT
CAGGGGACTCGATCTGCTCAGCCAGAGGCAGGGACACTTCGGTCAGGGAACCGAAGCACTCAGACTCGGT
CAGAGAACCGGAAGCCAGCAGGTCGATTTCGCCGTTGATCTGAGGGGAGCTGATCACGGAAGGCTGGCTG
CAGAAGCTGACGAGCTTTTGCTTGGATTCCTCTTTGGAGTCGAACTCGCCGTCCTCTTTTTCAGCTTCGA
GGTTCCACTTCTGGTTGATCTCAGCCAGGGTTTTCTTCTTCTGCTTCTTGCCGGAACGAGCAGAAGCCTT
CTTAGCACGCTCGGACACGTCAGCAGGAGGAGAAGGGGACACGAACTCGTAGGAGTCCTGCTGAGCGCTA
GCGTCCTTCTTGATAGCGGGCTGAGTCTGCACGGAAGCCTTGGACACCACGTAGCGCACTTTCTTGGAGC
GGGGCGAGAACCACATCTTGATGGAGTTTTTCTTGTTGCCAGCGTCGTTGAACAGGGACTTGCGGGGCTT
GTCCTCTTTCAGGTCGGACAGCTCGTTGTCGTGCAGCAGGTTCCTCAGCTTGGAGCACAGTTGGATCATG
GAGTCCAGCTGGCGGTTGATCTTCAGGTCCTGTATCCAAGCAGGGGTGTAGCACACGGGGCAACCAGTAC
CGATGCAGTCGGACACGCAGTTGGAGCAGAAGATGTGCTCGCAACCACCGAGGCACACAGGTTCACGCAG
GATGTTGGTGCAACGGGAGCACCTCAGCAGCTTTTCCAGACGGTCCAGAGCAGCACGAGAGTGAGCCCAA
GCACCACGACCATCAGGTTCCATAGCAGGAGCGGAACGAGGCTCGTTTCCGGAACGGATACGTGGCTGCC
TGTTACGAGGCTGACGGTTGTCAGGCATCCCGGGCTTCTCAAATTGTGGGTGTGACCATGCTGAACCACC
TGAGCCTCCTCCAGAGCCACCTCCCTTCTCGAACTGTGGGTGGCTCCACATCTCGAGATCCCGGGTGATC
AAGTCTTCGTCGAGTGATTGTAAATAAAATGTAATTTACAGTATAGTATTTTAATTAATATACAAATGAT
TTGATAATAATTCTTATTTAACTATAATATATTGTGTTGGGTTGAATTAAAGGTCCGTATACTCCGGAAT
ATTAATAGATCATGGAGATAATTAAAATGATAACCATCTCGCAAATAAATAAGTATTTTACTGTTTTCGT
AACAGTTTTGTAATAAAAAAACCTATAAATATTCCGGATTATTCATACCGTCCCACCATCGGGCGCGGAT
CCCGGTCCGAAGCGCGCGGAATTCAAAGGCCTACGTCGACGAGCTCACTAGTCGCGGCCGCTTTCGAATC
TAGAGCCTGCAGTCTCGACAAGCTTGTCGAGAAGTACTAGAGGATCATAATCAGCCATACCACATTTGTA
GAGGTTTTACTTGCTTTAAAAAACCTCCCACACCTCCCCCTGAACCTGAAACATAAAATGAATGCAATTG
TTGTTGTTAACTTGTTTATTGCAGCTTATAATGGTTACAAATAAAGCAATAGCATCACAAATTTCACAAA
TAAAGCATTTTTTTCACTGCATTCTAGTTGTGGTTTGTCCAAACTCATCAATGTATCTTATCATGTCTGG
ATCTGATCACTGCTTGAGCCTAGGAGATCCGAACCAGATAAGTGAAATCTAGTTCCAAACTATTTTGTCA
TTTTTAATTTTCGTATTAGCTTACGACGCTACACCCAGTTCCCATCTATTTTGTCACTCTTCCCTAAATA
ATCCTTAAAAACTCCATTTCCACCCCTCCCAGTTCCCAACTATTTTGTCCGCCCACAGCGGGGCATTTTT
CTTCCTGTTATGTTTTTAATCAAACATCCTGCCAACTCCATGTGACAAACCGTCATCTTCGGCTACTTT
